>Addgene plasmid #195702 | pFSynW SYT9 D330, 332N IRES GFP | addgene full sequence | sequence record 383683 | Addgene NGS Result
GTCGACGGATCGGGAGATCTCCCGATCCCCTATGGTGCACTCTCAGTACAATCTGCTCTGATGCCGCATA
GTTAAGCCAGTATCTGCTCCCTGCTTGTGTGTTGGAGGTCGCTGAGTAGTGCGCGAGCAAAATTTAAGCT
ACAACAAGGCAAGGCTTGACCGACAATTGCATGAAGAATCTGCTTAGGGTTAGGCGTTTTGCGCTGCTTC
GCGATGTACGGGCCAGATATACGCGTTGACATTGATTATTGACTAGTTATTAATAGTAATCAATTACGGG
GTCATTAGTTCATAGCCCATATATGGAGTTCCGCGTTACATAACTTACGGTAAATGGCCCGCCTGGCTGA
CCGCCCAACGACCCCCGCCCATTGACGTCAATAATGACGTATGTTCCCATAGTAACGCCAATAGGGACTT
TCCATTGACGTCAATGGGTGGAGTATTTACGGTAAACTGCCCACTTGGCAGTACATCAAGTGTATCATAT
GCCAAGTACGCCCCCTATTGACGTCAATGACGGTAAATGGCCCGCCTGGCATTATGCCCAGTACATGACC
TTATGGGACTTTCCTACTTGGCAGTACATCTACGTATTAGTCATCGCTATTACCATGGTGATGCGGTTTT
GGCAGTACATCAATGGGCGTGGATAGCGGTTTGACTCACGGGGATTTCCAAGTCTCCACCCCATTGACGT
CAATGGGAGTTTGTTTTGGCACCAAAATCAACGGGACTTTCCAAAATGTCGTAACAACTCCGCCCCATTG
ACGCAAATGGGCGGTAGGCGTGTACGGTGGGAGGTCTATATAAGCAGCGCGTTTTGCCTGTACTGGGTCT
CTCTGGTTAGACCAGATCTGAGCCTGGGAGCTCTCTGGCTAACTAGGGAACCCACTGCTTAAGCCTCAAT
AAAGCTTGCCTTGAGTGCTTCAAGTAGTGTGTGCCCGTCTGTTGTGTGACTCTGGTAACTAGAGATCCCT
CAGACCCTTTTAGTCAGTGTGGAAAATCTCTAGCAGTGGCGCCCGAACAGGGACTTGAAAGCGAAAGGGA
AACCAGAGGAGCTCTCTCGACGCAGGACTCGGCTTGCTGAAGCGCGCACGGCAAGAGGCGAGGGGCGGCG
ACTGGTGAGTACGCCAAAAATTTTGACTAGCGGAGGCTAGAAGGAGAGAGATGGGTGCGAGAGCGTCAGT
ATTAAGCGGGGGAGAATTAGATCGCGATGGGAAAAAATTCGGTTAAGGCCAGGGGGAAAGAAAAAATATA
AATTAAAACATATAGTATGGGCAAGCAGGGAGCTAGAACGATTCGCAGTTAATCCTGGCCTGTTAGAAAC
ATCAGAAGGCTGTAGACAAATACTGGGACAGCTACAACCATCCCTTCAGACAGGATCAGAAGAACTTAGA
TCATTATATAATACAGTAGCAACCCTCTATTGTGTGCATCAAAGGATAGAGATAAAAGACACCAAGGAAG
CTTTAGACAAGATAGAGGAAGAGCAAAACAAAAGTAAGACCACCGCACAGCAAGCGGCCGCTGATCTTCA
GACCTGGAGGAGGAGATATGAGGGACAATTGGAGAAGTGAATTATATAAATATAAAGTAGTAAAAATTGA
ACCATTAGGAGTAGCACCCACCAAGGCAAAGAGAAGAGTGGTGCAGAGAGAAAAAAGAGCAGTGGGAATA
GGAGCTTTGTTCCTTGGGTTCTTGGGAGCAGCAGGAAGCACTATGGGCGCAGCGTCAATGACGCTGACGG
TACAGGCCAGACAATTATTGTCTGGTATAGTGCAGCAGCAGAACAATTTGCTGAGGGCTATTGAGGCGCA
ACAGCATCTGTTGCAACTCACAGTCTGGGGCATCAAGCAGCTCCAGGCAAGAATCCTGGCTGTGGAAAGA
TACCTAAAGGATCAACAGCTCCTGGGGATTTGGGGTTGCTCTGGAAAACTCATTTGCACCACTGCTGTGC
CTTGGAATGCTAGTTGGAGTAATAAATCTCTGGAACAGATTTGGAATCACACGACCTGGATGGAGTGGGA
CAGAGAAATTAACAATTACACAAGCTTAATACACTCCTTAATTGAAGAATCGCAAAACCAGCAAGAAAAG
AATGAACAAGAATTATTGGAATTAGATAAATGGGCAAGTTTGTGGAATTGGTTTAACATAACAAATTGGC
TGTGGTATATAAAATTATTCATAATGATAGTAGGAGGCTTGGTAGGTTTAAGAATAGTTTTTGCTGTACT
TTCTATAGTGAATAGAGTTAGGCAGGGATATTCACCATTATCGTTTCAGACCCACCTCCCAACCCCGAGG
GGACCCGACAGGCCCGAAGGAATAGAAGAAGAAGGTGGAGAGAGAGACAGAGACAGATCCATTCGATTAG
TGAACGGATCGGCACTGCGTGCGCCAATTCTGCAGACAAATGGCAGTATTCATCCACAATTTTAAAAGAA
AAGGGGGGATTGGGGGGTACAGTGCAGGGGAAAGAATAGTAGACATAATAGCAACAGACATACAAACTAA
AGAATTACAAAAACAAATTACAAAAATTCAAAATTTTCGGGTTTATTACAGGGACAGCAGAGATCCAGTT
TGGTTAATTAAAGTGCAAGTGGTTTTAGGACCAGGATGAGGCGGGGTGGGGGTGCCTACCTGACGACCGA
CCCCGACCCACTGGACAAGCACCCAACCCCCATTCCCCAAATTGCGCATCCCCTATCAGAGAGGGGGAGG
GGAAACAGGATGCGGCGAGGCGCGTGCGCACTGCCAGCTTCAGCACCGCGGACAGTGCCTTCGCCCCCGC
CTGGCGGCGCGCGCCACCGCCGCCTCAGCACTGAAGGCGCGCTGACGTCACTCGCCGGTCCCCCGTAAAC
TCCCCTTCCCGGCCACCTTGGTCGCGTCCGCGCCGCCGCCGGCCCAGCCGGACCGCACCACGCGAGGCGC
GAGATAGGGGGGCACGGGCGCGACCATCTGCGCTGCGGCGCCGGCGACTCAGCGCTGCCTCAGTCTGCGG
TGGGCAGCGGAGGAGTCGTGTCGTGCCTGAGAGCGCAGGTACGGCTAGCGGATCCATGTTCCCGGAACCC
CCGACCCTGGGGTCTCCAGCGCCTAAGACACCTCCAGACTCCAGCCGCATCAGGCAGGGCGCAGTGCCTG
CCTGGGTCCTGGCTACCATCGTGCTGGGCTCGGGCCTCCTGGTCTTCAGCAGTTGTTTCTGTCTCTACCG
GAAGCGCTGTCGGAGACGGATGGGCAAAAAGAGTCAGGCCCAAGCCCAAGTCCATCTTCAGGAAGTGAAG
GAGCTGGGCCGGAGTTACATAGATAAGGTTCAGCCTGAAATAGAGGAGCTGGACCGGTCACCATCCATGC
CTGGACAGCAGGTATCAGACAAACACCAGCTAGGCCGACTGCAGTATTCACTGGACTATGACTTCCAGAC
TGGCCAGCTCCTGGTGGGCATCTTGCAAGCTCAGGGACTGGCTGCGTTGGACCTAGGAGGTTCCTCAGAT
CCCTATGTTAGTGTCTATCTGCTGCCAGACAAGCGGAGGCGACATGAGACCAAGGTGCATCGGCAGACCC
TGAATCCACACTTTGGAGAGACATTTGCCTTCAAGGTCCCATACGTGGAACTAGGGGGCAGAGTGCTGGT
CATGGCGGTGTATGACTTTGATCGGTTCTCCCGCAACGATGCCATCGGGGAGGTGCGGGTGCCTATGAGT
TCAGTGAACCTGGGGCGGCCGGTGCAGGCCTGGAGAGAGCTGCAGGTGGCTCCCAAAGAGGAGCAAGAGA
AACTGGGGGACATCTGCTTCTCTCTCCGTTATGTCCCCACGGCCGGGAAGCTCACCGTCATTGTCTTGGA
AGCTAAAAACCTGAAGAAAATGGATGTAGGAGGACTCTCAGATCCCTATGTGAAGGTGCACCTGCTCCAG
GGAGGTAAAAAGGTTCGCAAGAAGAAAACCACCATTAAGAAGAACACCCTGAACCCCTATTACAACGAGG
CCTTCAGCTTTGAGGTGCCCTGTGACCAGGTGCAGAAAGTCCAGGTGGAGCTGACTGTTCTGAATTATAA
CAAACTGGGGAAGAATGAGGCCATCGGGAGAGTGGCGGTGGGCGCAGCAGTCGGTGGGGCTGGCCTGCGG
CACTGGGCTGACATGTTGGCCAACCCCAGGCGCCCCATTGCCCAGTGGCACTCTCTGCGGCCCCCTGACA
GAGCCAGGCCAATACCAGCACCCTAATCTAGAATTCCCCCTCTCCCTCCCCCCCCTAACGTTACTGGCCG
AAGCCGCTTGGAATAAGGCCGGTGTGCGTTTGTCTATATGTTATTTTCCACCATATTGCCGTCTTTTGGC
AATGTGAGGGCCCGGAAACCTGGCCCTGTCTTCTTGACGAGCATTCCTAGGGGTCTTTCCCCTCTCGCCA
AAGGAATGCAAGGTCTGTTGAATGTCGTGAAGGAAGCAGTTCCTCTGGAAGCTTCTTGAAGACAAACAAC
GTCTGTAGCGACCCTTTGCAGGCAGCGGAACCCCCCACCTGGCGACAGGTGCCTCTGCGGCCAAAAGCCA
CGTGTATAAGATACACCTGCAAAGGCGGCACAACCCCAGTGCCACGTTGTGAGTTGGATAGTTGTGGAAA
GAGTCAAATGGCTCTCCTCAAGCGTATTCAACAAGGGGCTGAAGGATGCCCAGAAGGTACCCCATTGTAT
GGGATCTGATCTGGGGCCTCGGTACACATGCTTTACATGTGTTTAGTCGAGGTTAAAAAAACGTCTAGGC
CCCCCGAACCACGGGGACGTGGTTTTCCTTTGAAAAACACGATGATAATATGGTGAGCAAGGGCGAGGAG
CTGTTCACCGGGGTGGTGCCCATCCTGGTCGAGCTGGACGGCGACGTAAACGGCCACAAGTTCAGCGTGT
CCGGCGAGGGCGAGGGCGATGCCACCTACGGCAAGCTGACCCTGAAGTTCATCTGCACCACCGGCAAGCT
GCCCGTGCCCTGGCCCACCCTCGTGACCACCCTGACCTACGGCGTGCAGTGCTTCAGCCGCTACCCCGAC
CACATGAAGCAGCACGACTTCTTCAAGTCCGCCATGCCCGAAGGCTACGTCCAGGAGCGCACCATCTTCT
TCAAGGACGACGGCAACTACAAGACCCGCGCCGAGGTGAAGTTCGAGGGCGACACCCTGGTGAACCGCAT
CGAGCTGAAGGGCATCGACTTCAAGGAGGACGGCAACATCCTGGGGCACAAGCTGGAGTACAACTACAAC
AGCCACAACGTCTATATCATGGCCGACAAGCAGAAGAACGGCATCAAGGTGAACTTCAAGATCCGCCACA
ACATCGAGGACGGCAGCGTGCAGCTCGCCGACCACTACCAGCAGAACACCCCCATCGGCGACGGCCCCGT
GCTGCTGCCCGACAACCACTACCTGAGCACCCAGTCCGCCCTGAGCAAAGACCCCAACGAGAAGCGCGAT
CACATGGTCCTGCTGGAGTTCGTGACCGCCGCCGGGATCACTCTCGGCATGGACGAGCTGTACAAGTAAA
ATTCGATATCAAGCTTATCGATAATCAACCTCTGGATTACAAAATTTGTGAAAGATTGACTGGTATTCTT
AACTATGTTGCTCCTTTTACGCTATGTGGATACGCTGCTTTAATGCCTTTGTATCATGCTATTGCTTCCC
GTATGGCTTTCATTTTCTCCTCCTTGTATAAATCCTGGTTGCTGTCTCTTTATGAGGAGTTGTGGCCCGT
TGTCAGGCAACGTGGCGTGGTGTGCACTGTGTTTGCTGACGCAACCCCCACTGGTTGGGGCATTGCCACC
ACCTGTCAGCTCCTTTCCGGGACTTTCGCTTTCCCCCTCCCTATTGCCACGGCGGAACTCATCGCCGCCT
GCCTTGCCCGCTGCTGGACAGGGGCTCGGCTGTTGGGCACTGACAATTCCGTGGTGTTGTCGGGGAAATC
ATCGTCCTTTCCTTGGCTGCTCGCCTGTGTTGCCACCTGGATTCTGCGCGGGACGTCCTTCTGCTACGTC
CCTTCGGCCCTCAATCCAGCGGACCTTCCTTCCCGCGGCCTGCTGCCGGCTCTGCGGCCTCTTCCGCGTC
TTCGCCTTCGCCCTCAGACGAGTCGGATCTCCCTTTGGGCCGCCTCCCCGCATCGATACCGTCGACCTCG
AGACCTAGAAAAACATGGAGCAATCACAAGTAGCAATACAGCAGCTACCAATGCTGATTGTGCCTGGCTA
GAAGCACAAGAGGAGGAGGAGGTGGGTTTTCCAGTCACACCTCAGGTACCTTTAAGACCAATGACTTACA
AGGCAGCTGTAGATCTTAGCCACTTTTTAAAAGAAAAGGGGGGACTGGAAGGGCTAATTCACTCCCAACG
AAGACAAGATATCCTTGATCTGTGGATCTACCACACACAAGGCTACTTCCCTGATTGGCAGAACTACACA
CCAGGGCCAGGGATCAGATATCCACTGACCTTTGGATGGTGCTACAAGCTAGTACCAGTTGAGCAAGAGA
AGGTAGAAGAAGCCAATGAAGGAGAGAACACCCGCTTGTTACACCCTGTGAGCCTGCATGGGATGGATGA
CCCGGAGAGAGAAGTATTAGAGTGGAGGTTTGACAGCCGCCTAGCATTTCATCACATGGCCCGAGAGCTG
CATCCGGACTGTACTGGGTCTCTCTGGTTAGACCAGATCTGAGCCTGGGAGCTCTCTGGCTAACTAGGGA
ACCCACTGCTTAAGCCTCAATAAAGCTTGCCTTGAGTGCTTCAAGTAGTGTGTGCCCGTCTGTTGTGTGA
CTCTGGTAACTAGAGATCCCTCAGACCCTTTTAGTCAGTGTGGAAAATCTCTAGCAGGGCCCGTTTAAAC
CCGCTGATCAGCCTCGACTGTGCCTTCTAGTTGCCAGCCATCTGTTGTTTGCCCCTCCCCCGTGCCTTCC
TTGACCCTGGAAGGTGCCACTCCCACTGTCCTTTCCTAATAAAATGAGGAAATTGCATCGCATTGTCTGA
GTAGGTGTCATTCTATTCTGGGGGGTGGGGTGGGGCAGGACAGCAAGGGGGAGGATTGGGAAGACAATAG
CAGGCATGCTGGGGATGCGGTGGGCTCTATGGCTTCTGAGGCGGAAAGAACCAGCTGGGGCTCTAGGGGG
TATCCCC
[124 nt withheld, positions 7148-7271]
C
[91 nt withheld, positions 7273-7363]
A
[49 nt withheld, positions 7365-7413]
CCTTTGACGTTGGAGTCCACGTTCTTT
[37 nt withheld, positions 7441-7477]
ACCCTATCTCGGTCTATTCTTTTGATTTATAAGGGATTTTGCCGATTTCGGCCTATTGGTTAAAAAATGA
GCTGATTTAACAAAAATTTAACGCGAATTAATTCTGTGGAATGTGTGTCAGTTAGGGTGTGGAAAGTCCC
CAGGCTCCCCAGCAGGCAGAAGTATGCAAAGCATGCATCTCAATTAGTCAGCAACCAGGTGTGGAAAGTC
CCCAGGCTCCCCAGCAGGCAGAAGTATGCAAAGCATGCATCTCAATTAGTCAGCAACCATAGTCCCGCCC
CTAACTCCGCCCATCCCGCCCCTAACTCCGCCCAGTTCCGCCCATTCTCCGCCCCATGGCTGACTAATTT
TTTTTATTTATGCAGAGGCCGAGGCCGCCTCTGCCTCTGAGCTATTCCAGAAGTAGTGAGGAGGCTTTTT
TGGAGGCCTAGGCTTTTGCAAAAAGCTCCCGGGAGCTTGTATATCCATTTTCGGATCTGATCAGCACGTG
TTGACAATTAATCATCGGCATAGTATATCGGCATAGTATAATACGACAAGGTGAGGAACTAAACCATGGC
CAAGTTGACCAGTGCCGTTCCGGTGCTCACCGCGCGCGACGTCGCCGGAGCGGTCGAGTTCTGGACCGAC
CGGCTCGGGTTCTCCCGGGACTTCGTGGAGGACGACTTCGCCGGTGTGGTCCGGGACGACGTGACCCTGT
TCATCAGCGCGGTCCAGGACCAGGTGGTGCCGGACAACACCCTGGCCTGGGTGTGGGTGCGCGGCCTGGA
CGAGCTGTACGCCGAGTGGTCGGAGGTCGTGTCCACGAACTTCCGGGACGCCTCCGGGCCGGCCATGACC
GAGATCGGCGAGCAGCCGTGGGGGCGGGAGTTCGCCCTGCGCGACCCGGCCGGCAACTGCGTGCACTTCG
TGGCCGAGGAGCAGGACTGACACGTGCTACGAGATTTCGATTCCACCGCCGCCTTCTATGAAAGGTTGGG
CTTCGGAATCGTTTTCCGGGACGCCGGCTGGATGATCCTCCAGCGCGGGGATCTCATGCTGGAGTTCTTC
GCCCACCCCAACTTGTTTATTGCAGCTTATAATGGTTACAAATAAAGCAATAGCATCACAAATTTCACAA
ATAAAGCATTTTTTTCACTGCATTCTAGTTGTGGTTTGTCCAAACTCATCAATGTATCTTATCATGTCTG
TATACCGTCGACCTCTAGCTAGAGCTTGGCGTAATCATGGTCATAGCTGTTTCCTGTGTGAAATTGTTAT
CCGCTCACAATTCCACACAACATACGAGCCGGAAGCATAAAGTGTAAAGCCTGGGGTGCCTAATGAGTGA
GCTAACTCACATTAATTGCGTTGCGCTCACTGCCCGCTTTCCAGTCGGGAAACCTGTCGTGCCAGCTGCA
TTAATGAATCGGCCAACGCGCGGGGAGAGGCGGTTTGCGTATTGGGCGCTCTTCCGCTTCCTCGCTCACT
GACTCGCTGCGCTCGGTCGTTCGGCTGCGGCGAGCGGTATCAGCTCACTCAAAGGCGGTAATACGGTTAT
CCACAGAATCAGGGGATAACGCAGGAAAGAACATGTGAGCAAAAGGCCAGCAAAAGGCCAGGAACCGTAA
AAAGGCCGCGTTGCTGGCGTTTTTCCATAGGCTCCGCCCCCCTGACGAGCATCACAAAAATCGACGCTCA
AGTCAGAGGTGGCGAAACCCGACAGGACTATAAAGATACCAGGCGTTTCCCCCTGGAAGCTCCCTCGTGC
GCTCTCCTGTTCCGACCCTGCCGCTTACCGGATACCTGTCCGCCTTTCTCCCTTCGGGAAGCGTGGCGCT
TTCTCATAGCTCACGCTGTAGGTATCTCAGTTCGGTGTAGGTCGTTCGCTCCAAGCTGGGCTGTGTGCAC
GAACCCCCCGTTCAGCCCGACCGCTGCGCCTTATCCGGTAACTATCGTCTTGAGTCCAACCCGGTAAGAC
ACGACTTATCGCCACTGGCAGCAGCCACTGGTAACAGGATTAGCAGAGCGAGGTATGTAGGCGGTGCTAC
AGAGTTCTTGAAGTGGTGGCCTAACTACGGCTACACTAGAAGAACAGTATTTGGTATCTGCGCTCTGCTG
AAGCCAGTTACCTTCGGAAAAAGAGTTGGTAGCTCTTGATCCGGCAAACAAACCACCGCTGGTAGCGGTG
GTTTTTTTGTTTGCAAGCAGCAGATTACGCGCAGAAAAAAAGGATCTCAAGAAGATCCTTTGATCTTTTC
TACGGGGTCTGACGCTCAGTGGAACGAAAACTCACGTTAAGGGATTTTGGTCATGAGATTATCAAAAAGG
ATCTTCACCTAGATCCTTTTAAATTAAAAATGAAGTTTTAAATCAATCTAAAGTATATATGAGTAAACTT
GGTCTGACAGTTACCAATGCTTAATCAGTGAGGCACCTATCTCAGCGATCTGTCTATTTCGTTCATCCAT
AGTTGCCTGACTCCCCGTCGTGTAGATAACTACGATACGGGAGGGCTTACCATCTGGCCCCAGTGCTGCA
ATGATACCGCGAGACCCACGCTCACCGGCTCCAGATTTATCAGCAATAAACCAGCCAGCCGGAAGGGCCG
AGCGCAGAAGTGGTCCTGCAACTTTATCCGCCTCCATCCAGTCTATTAATTGTTGCCGGGAAGCTAGAGT
AAGTAGTTCGCCAGTTAATAGTTTGCGCAACGTTGTTGCCATTGCTACAGGCATCGTGGTGTCACGCTCG
TCGTTTGGTATGGCTTCATTCAGCTCCGGTTCCCAACGATCAAGGCGAGTTACATGATCCCCCATGTTGT
GCAAAAAAGCGGTTAGCTCCTTCGGTCCTCCGATCGTTGTCAGAAGTAAGTTGGCCGCAGTGTTATCACT
CATGGTTATGGCAGCACTGCATAATTCTCTTACTGTCATGCCATCCGTAAGATGCTTTTCTGTGACTGGT
GAGTACTCAACCAAGTCATTCTGAGAATAGTGTATGCGGCGACCGAGTTGCTCTTGCCCGGCGTCAATAC
GGGATAATACCGCGCCACATAGCAGAACTTTAAAAGTGCTCATCATTGGAAAACGTTCTTCGGGGCGAAA
ACTCTCAAGGATCTTACCGCTGTTGAGATCCAGTTCGATGTAACCCACTCGTGCACCCAACTGATCTTCA
GCATCTTTTACTTTCACCAGCGTTTCTGGGTGAGCAAAAACAGGAAGGCAAAATGCCGCAAAAAAGGGAA
TAAGGGCGACACGGAAATGTTGAATACTCATACTCTTCCTTTTTCAATATTATTGAAGCATTTATCAGGG
TTATTGTCTCATGAGCGGATACATATTTGAATGTATTTAGAAAAATAAACAAATAGGGGTTCCGCGCACA
TTTCCCCGAAAAGTGCCACCTGAC
Features (pLannotate 1.2.2; 32 found; start..end, strand, type, name):
     31..83      -  misc_feature   bom (fragment): basis of mobility region from pBR322
    238..617     +  enhancer       CMV enhancer: human cytomegalovirus immediate early enhancer
    618..817     +  promoter       CMV promoter: human cytomegalovirus (CMV) immediate early promoter
    835..1015    +  LTR            5' LTR (truncated): truncated 5' long terminal repeat (LTR) from HIV-1
   1062..1187    +  misc_feature   HIV-1 Ψ: packaging signal of human immunodeficiency virus type 1
   1171..1534    +  CDS            HIV-1 gag (fragment): gag protein from human immunodeficiency virus 1; gag
   1680..1913    +  misc_feature   RRE: The Rev response element (RRE) of HIV-1 allows for Rev-dependent mRNA export from the nucleus to the cytoplasm.
   2290..2390    +  CDS            Rev (fragment): human immunodeficiency virus 1 (HIV-1) Rev protein; rev; enhances nuclear export of unspliced and incompletely spliced viral mRNAs
   2440..2557    +  misc_feature   cPPT/CTS: central polypurine tract and central termination sequence of HIV-1
   2602..3048    +  promoter       hSyn promoter: human synapsin I promoter; confers neuron-specific expression (Kügler et al., 2003)
   3066..4223    +  CDS            Syt5: SYT5_MOUSE - Also known as Syt9 From Mus musculus (Mouse).
   4237..4813    +  misc_feature   IRES2: internal ribosome entry site (IRES) of the encephalomyocarditis virus (EMCV)
   4810..5529    +  CDS            EGFP: the original enhanced GFP (Yang et al., 1996) mammalian codon-optimized
   5530..5553    +  misc_feature   MCS (fragment): pBluescript multiple cloning site
   5553..6141    +  misc_feature   WPRE: woodchuck hepatitis virus posttranscriptional regulatory element
   6078..6659    +  CDS            nef (fragment): NEF_HV1H2 - Experimental evidence at protein level: Swiss-Prot protein existence level 1. Extracellular Nef protein targets CD4(+) T-lymphocytes for apoptosis by interacting with CXCR4 surface receptors. From Human immunodeficiency virus type 1 group M subtype B (isolate HXB2) (HIV-1).
   6666..6846    +  LTR            5' LTR (truncated): truncated 5' long terminal repeat (LTR) from HIV-1
   6878..7102    +  polyA_signal   bGH poly(A) signal: bovine growth hormone polyadenylation signal
   7106..7127    +  promoter       SV40 promoter (fragment): SV40 enhancer and early promoter
   7148..7576    +  rep_origin     f1 ori (sequence partly withheld): f1 bacteriophage origin of replication; arrow indicates direction of (+) strand synthesis
   7590..7919    +  promoter       SV40 promoter: SV40 enhancer and early promoter
   7967..8014    +  promoter       EM7 promoter: synthetic bacterial promoter&nbsp
   8033..8407    +  CDS            BleoR: antibiotic-binding protein; Sh ble from Streptoalloteichus hindustanus; confers resistance to bleomycin, phleomycin, and Zeocin™
   8417..8542    +  CDS            ble (fragment): BLE_KLEPN - Experimental evidence at protein level: Swiss-Prot protein existence level 1. Binding protein with a strong affinity to the bleomycin family of antibiotics. Binds to CL990; an antimitotic-antibiotic compound. From Klebsiella pneumoniae.
   8537..8658    +  polyA_signal   SV40 poly(A) signal: SV40 polyadenylation signal
   8729..8751    -  protein_bind   lac operator (fragment): The lac repressor binds to the lac operator to inhibit transcription in E. coli. This inhibition can be relieved by adding lactose or isopropyl-β-D-thiogalactopyranoside (IPTG). lac repressor encoded by lacI
   8755..8785    -  promoter       lac promoter: promoter for the E. coli lac operon
   8800..8821    -  protein_bind   CAP binding site: CAP binding activates transcription in the presence of cAMP. E. coli catabolite activator protein
   8834..8926    -  CDS            lacI (fragment): lac repressor; lacI; The lac repressor binds to the lac operator to inhibit transcription in E. coli. This inhibition can be relieved by adding lactose or isopropyl-β-D-thiogalactopyranoside (IPTG).
   9109..9697    -  rep_origin     ori: high-copy-number ColE1/pMB1/pBR322/pUC origin of replication
   9868..10728   -  CDS            AmpR: β-lactamase; bla; confers resistance to ampicillin, carbenicillin, and related antibiotics
  10729..10833   -  promoter       AmpR promoter: bla
