[The description below was written by a language model from this plasmid's Addgene catalogue record and pLannotate feature annotations shown in this document.]
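Description:
pFSynW SYT9 D330, 332N IRES GFP is a 10,861-nt HIV-1-based lentiviral transfer plasmid built on the FUGW backbone, in which the human synapsin I promoter is the internal promoter and restricts expression to neurons. It is maintained in E. coli through a high-copy ColE1/pUC-type origin with ampicillin resistance (AmpR under its bla promoter). The backbone also carries an f1 origin and an SV40/EM7-driven BleoR cassette with an SV40 polyadenylation signal, lying outside the LTR-flanked region.

The viral genome is transcribed in packaging cells from a CMV enhancer/promoter fused to a truncated 5' LTR. This is followed by the Ψ packaging signal with a gag fragment, the RRE for Rev-dependent nuclear export, and the cPPT/CTS. The payload is a bicistronic cassette in which the hSyn promoter drives full-length mouse synaptotagmin 9 carrying the D330N and D332N substitutions. An EMCV IRES then allows cap-independent translation of EGFP from the same transcript, so green fluorescence marks transduced neurons without tagging the SYT9 protein. A WPRE downstream of EGFP enhances transcript expression, and the cassette ends in a truncated 3' LTR followed by a bGH polyadenylation signal.

The gene is catalogued and annotated under the alternative name Syt5, reflecting the overlapping nomenclature for this isoform. The record does not explain the functional consequence of the two aspartate-to-asparagine changes or give the cloning sites. The associated study concerns SYT9 in spontaneous neurotransmitter release and substance P secretion in striatal neurons, which suggests use for expressing this mutant in cultured neurons alongside other SYT9 variants.
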