Addgene plasmid #195702: pFSynW SYT9 D330, 332N IRES GFP
Purpose: Lentiviral plasmid encoding SYT9 with D330, 332N mutations followed by an internal ribosomal entry site followed by EGFP under the human synapsin promoter
Depositing lab: Edwin Chapman. Depositing organization: University of Wisconsin, Madison. Publication: Synaptotagmin 9 Modulates Spontaneous Neurotransmitter Release in Striatal Neurons by Regulating Substance P Secretion. Seibert MJ, Evans CS, Stanley KS, Wu Z, Chapman ER. J Neurosci. 2023 Mar 1;43(9):1475-1491. doi: 10.1523/JNEUROSCI.1857-22.2023. Epub 2023 Feb 2. PubMed 36732068.
Backbone
  Vector backbone: FUGW
  Backbone manufacturer: David Baltimore (Addgene plasmid # 14883)
  Vector type: Lentiviral
Growth in bacteria
  Bacterial resistance: Ampicillin, 100 μg/mL
  Growth temperature: 37°C
  Growth strain: NEB Stable
  Copy number: High Copy
Gene/Insert
  Gene/Insert name: Syt9
  Species: M. musculus (mouse)
  Mutation: full-length mouse SYT9 with D330, 332N mutations
  Entrez Gene: Syt5 (a.k.a. SytV)
  Cloning method: Restriction Enzyme; 5′ cloning site Unknown (unknown if destroyed); 3′ cloning site Unknown (unknown if destroyed)
  Sequencing primers: 5′ n/a
Terms and licenses: Academic/Nonprofit Terms; Industry Terms: Not Available to Industry
Depositor comments: full-length mouse SYT9 with D330, 332N mutations; bicistronic EGFP expression Please visit https://www.biorxiv.org/content/10.1101/2022.04.18.488681v2 for bioRxiv preprint.
How to cite: pFSynW SYT9 D330, 332N IRES GFP was a gift from Edwin Chapman (Addgene plasmid # 195702 ; http://n2t.net/addgene:195702 ; RRID:Addgene_195702)
